Addgene plasmid #18876: pSPK1
Depositing lab: Jay Keasling. Depositing organization: University of California, Berkeley. Publication: Manipulation of independent synthesis and degradation of polyphosphate in Escherichia coli for investigation of phosphate secretion from the cell. Van Dien SJ, Keyhani S, Yang C, Keasling JD. Appl Environ Microbiol. 1997 May . 63(5):1689-95. PubMed 9143103.
Backbone
  Vector backbone: pMMB206
  Vector type: Bacterial Expression, Synthetic Biology
Growth in bacteria
  Bacterial resistance: Chloramphenicol, 25 μg/mL
  Growth temperature: 37°C
  Growth strain: DH5alpha
  Copy number: Unknown
Gene/Insert
  Gene/Insert name: polyphosphate kinase
  Species: E. coli
  GenBank ID: L03719
  Cloning method: Restriction Enzyme
  Sequencing primers: 5′ n/a
Terms and licenses: Academic/Nonprofit Terms; Industry Terms: Not Available to Industry
How to cite: pSPK1 was a gift from Jay Keasling (Addgene plasmid # 18876 ; http://n2t.net/addgene:18876 ; RRID:Addgene_18876)
