[The description below was written by a language model from this plasmid's Addgene catalogue record.]
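Description:
pSPK1 is a bacterial expression plasmid built on the pMMB206 backbone and carrying the Escherichia coli polyphosphate kinase gene as its insert, introduced by restriction enzyme cloning. It is propagated in E. coli under chloramphenicol selection. The record lists the copy number as unknown and includes no feature table, so the origin of replication, the promoter driving the insert, and any tags or regulatory elements are not stated. The pMMB vector family is generally known as a set of broad-host-range, IncQ-derived plasmids with IPTG-inducible tac-type promoters under LacI control. Whether that arrangement is intact in pSPK1 cannot be confirmed from the information given.

Polyphosphate kinase catalyses the synthesis of long-chain inorganic polyphosphate from ATP, so expressing it from a plasmid raises the cell's capacity to accumulate intracellular polyphosphate. The associated publication concerns the independent manipulation of polyphosphate synthesis and degradation in E. coli as a way of studying phosphate secretion from the cell. This suggests that pSPK1 supplies the synthesis side of that system, allowing kinase levels to be controlled separately from the degradative activity. The plasmid is catalogued under both bacterial expression and synthetic biology. It is suited to metabolic engineering and physiological studies of phosphate storage, uptake and release in bacteria.
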