>Addgene plasmid #18876 | pSPK1 | addgene partial sequence | sequence record 24751 | M13-R
ATCGGGGACCTCTGAGTCGACCTGCAGGGAGGAAAGTGGTAATGGGTCAGGAAAAGCTATACATCGAAAA
AGAGCTCAGTTGGTTATCGTTCAATGAACGCGTGCTTCAGGAAGCGGCGGACAAATCTAACCCGCTGATT
GAAAGGATGCGTTTCCTGGGGATCTATTCCAATAACCTTGATGAGTTCTATAAAGTCCGCTTCGCTGAAC
TGAAGCGACGCATCATTATTAGCGAAGAACAAGGCTCCAACTCTCATTCCCGCCATTTACTGGGCAAAAT
TCAGTCCCGGGTGCTGAAAGCCGATCAGGAATTCGACGGCCTCTACAACGAGCTATTGCTGGAGATGGCG
CGCAACCAGATCTTCCTGATTAATGAACGCCAGCTCTCCGTCAATCAACAAAACTGGCTGCGTCATTATT
TTAAGCAGTATCTGCGTCAGCACATTACGCCGATTTTAATCAATCCTGACACTGACTTAGTGCAGTTCCT
GAAAGATGATTACACCTATCTGGCGGTGGAAATTATCCGTGGCGATACCATCCGTTACGCGCTGCTGGAG
ATCCCATCAGATAAAGTGCCGCGCTTTGTGAATTTACCGCCAGAAGCGCCGCGTCGACGCAAGCCGATGA
TCCTTCTGGATAACATTCTGCGTTACTGCCTTGATGATATTTTCAAAGGCTTCTTTGATTATGACGCGCT
GAATGCCTATTCAATGAAGATGACCCGCGATGCCGAATACCATTTAGTGCATGAGATGGAAGCCAGCCTG
ATGGAGTTGATGTCTTCCAGTCTCANGCA
